>Addgene plasmid #102909 | PB-EEA-5g-OSK2M2L1-PGK-Puro | addgene full sequence | sequence record 200136 | Addgene NGS Result
AGGAACCCCTAGTGATGGAGTTGGCCACTCCCTCTCTGCGCGCTCGCTCGCTCACTGAGGCCGGGCGACC
AAAGGTCGCCCGACGCCCAATTCCGATCATATTCAATAACCCTTAATATAACTTCGTATAATGTATGCTA
TACGAAGTTATTAGGTCTGAAGAGGAGTTTACGTCCAGCCAAGCTTAGGATCTCGACCTCGAAATTCTAC
CGGGTAGGGGAGGCGCTTTTCCCAAGGCAGTCTGGAGCATGCGCTTTAGCAGCCCCGCTGGGCACTTGGC
GCTACACAAGTGGCCTCTGGCCTCGCACACATTCCACATCCACCGGTAGGCGCCAACCGGCTCCGTTCTT
TGGTGGCCCCTTCGCGCCACCTTCTACTCCTCCCCTAGTCAGGAAGTTCCCCCCCGCCCCGCAGCTCGCG
TCGTGCAGGACGTGACAAATGGAAGTAGCACGTCTCACTAGAGGATCTCGAGCTCAAGCTTCGAATTCCC
CCTGTAAAACGACGGCCAGTGAGGGCCTATTTCCCATGATTCCTTCATATTTGCATATACGATACAAGGC
TGTTAGAGAGATAATTGGAATTAATTTGACTGTAAACACAAAGATATTAGTACAAAATACGTGACGTAGA
AAGTAATAATTTCTTGGGTAGTTTGCAGTTTTAAAATTATGTTTTAAAATGGACTATCATATGCTTACCG
TAACTTGAAAGTATTTCGATTTCTTGGCTTTATATATCTTGTGGAAAGGACGAAACACCGGGGGGAGAAA
CTGAGGCGAGTTTTAGAGCTAGAAATAGCAAGTTAAAATAAGGCTAGTCCGTTATCAACTTGAAAAAGTG
GCACCGAGTCGGTGCTTTTTTTCATGGTCATAGCTGTTTCCTCATGGTAAAACGACGGCCAGTGAGGGCC
TATTTCCCATGATTCCTTCATATTTGCATATACGATACAAGGCTGTTAGAGAGATAATTGGAATTAATTT
GACTGTAAACACAAAGATATTAGTACAAAATACGTGACGTAGAAAGTAATAATTTCTTGGGTAGTTTGCA
GTTTTAAAATTATGTTTTAAAATGGACTATCATATGCTTACCGTAACTTGAAAGTATTTCGATTTCTTGG
CTTTATATATCTTGTGGAAAGGACGAAACACCGCAAAACCCGGCAGCGAGGCTGTTTTAGAGCTAGAAAT
AGCAAGTTAAAATAAGGCTAGTCCGTTATCAACTTGAAAAAGTGGCACCGAGTCGGTGCTTTTTTTCATG
GTCATAGCTGTTTCCTGGACGTAAAACGACGGCCAGTGAGGGCCTATTTCCCATGATTCCTTCATATTTG
CATATACGATACAAGGCTGTTAGAGAGATAATTGGAATTAATTTGACTGTAAACACAAAGATATTAGTAC
AAAATACGTGACGTAGAAAGTAATAATTTCTTGGGTAGTTTGCAGTTTTAAAATTATGTTTTAAAATGGA
CTATCATATGCTTACCGTAACTTGAAAGTATTTCGATTTCTTGGCTTTATATATCTTGTGGAAAGGACGA
AACACCGGTGGCTGGCAGGCTGGCTCTGTTTTAGAGCTAGAAATAGCAAGTTAAAATAAGGCTAGTCCGT
TATCAACTTGAAAAAGTGGCACCGAGTCGGTGCTTTTTTTCATGGTCATAGCTGTTTCCTCCAGGTAAAA
CGACGGCCAGTGAGGGCCTATTTCCCATGATTCCTTCATATTTGCATATACGATACAAGGCTGTTAGAGA
GATAATTGGAATTAATTTGACTGTAAACACAAAGATATTAGTACAAAATACGTGACGTAGAAAGTAATAA
TTTCTTGGGTAGTTTGCAGTTTTAAAATTATGTTTTAAAATGGACTATCATATGCTTACCGTAACTTGAA
AGTATTTCGATTTCTTGGCTTTATATATCTTGTGGAAAGGACGAAACACCGGGCACAGTGCCAGAGGTCT
GGTTTTAGAGCTAGAAATAGCAAGTTAAAATAAGGCTAGTCCGTTATCAACTTGAAAAAGTGGCACCGAG
TCGGTGCTTTTTTTCATGGTCATAGCTGTTTCCTTGTTGTAAAACGACGGCCAGTGAGGGCCTATTTCCC
ATGATTCCTTCATATTTGCATATACGATACAAGGCTGTTAGAGAGATAATTGGAATTAATTTGACTGTAA
ACACAAAGATATTAGTACAAAATACGTGACGTAGAAAGTAATAATTTCTTGGGTAGTTTGCAGTTTTAAA
ATTATGTTTTAAAATGGACTATCATATGCTTACCGTAACTTGAAAGTATTTCGATTTCTTGGCTTTATAT
ATCTTGTGGAAAGGACGAAACACCGTCTGTGGGGGACCTGCACTGGTTTTAGAGCTAGAAATAGCAAGTT
AAAATAAGGCTAGTCCGTTATCAACTTGAAAAAGTGGCACCGAGTCGGTGCTTTTTTTCATGGTCATAGC
TGTTTCCTAACGAGCGGCCGCAGGAACCCCTAGTGATGGAGTTGGCCACTCCCTCTCTGCGCGCTCGCTC
GCTCACTGAGGCCGGGCGACCAAAGGTCGCCCGACGCCCAATTCCGATCATATTCAATAACCCTTAATAT
AACTTCGTATAATGTATGCTATACGAAGTTATTAGGTCTGAAGAGGAGTTTACGTCCAGCCAAGCTTAGG
ATCTCGACCTCGAAATTCTACCGGGTAGGGGAGGCGCTTTTCCCAAGGCAGTCTGGAGCATGCGCTTTAG
CAGCCCCGCTGGGCACTTGGCGCTACACAAGTGGCCTCTGGCCTCGCACACATTCCACATCCACCGGTAG
GCGCCAACCGGCTCCGTTCTTTGGTGGCCCCTTCGCGCCACCTTCTACTCCTCCCCTAGTCAGGAAGTTC
CCCCCCGCCCCGCAGCTCGCGTCGTGCAGGACGTGACAAATGGAAGTAGCACGTCTCACTAGAGGATCTC
GAGCTCAAGCTTCGAATTCCCCCTGTAAAACGACGGCCAGTGAGGGCCTATTTCCCATGATTCCTTCATA
TTTGCATATACGATACAAGGCTGTTAGAGAGATAATTGGAATTAATTTGACTGTAAACACAAAGATATTA
GTACAAAATACGTGACGTAGAAAGTAATAATTTCTTGGGTAGTTTGCAGTTTTAAAATTATGTTTTAAAA
TGGACTATCATATGCTTACCGTAACTTGAAAGTATTTCGATTTCTTGGCTTTATATATCTTGTGGAAAGG
ACGAAACACCGGTGTCAGAGACCGGAGTTGTGTTTTAGAGCTAGAAATAGCAAGTTAAAATAAGGCTAGT
CCGTTATCAACTTGAAAAAGTGGCACCGAGTCGGTGCTTTTTTTCATGGTCATAGCTGTTTCCTCATGGT
AAAACGACGGCCAGTGAGGGCCTATTTCCCATGATTCCTTCATATTTGCATATACGATACAAGGCTGTTA
GAGAGATAATTGGAATTAATTTGACTGTAAACACAAAGATATTAGTACAAAATACGTGACGTAGAAAGTA
ATAATTTCTTGGGTAGTTTGCAGTTTTAAAATTATGTTTTAAAATGGACTATCATATGCTTACCGTAACT
TGAAAGTATTTCGATTTCTTGGCTTTATATATCTTGTGGAAAGGACGAAACACCGTATAAGTAAGGAACG
CGCGCGTTTTAGAGCTAGAAATAGCAAGTTAAAATAAGGCTAGTCCGTTATCAACTTGAAAAAGTGGCAC
CGAGTCGGTGCTTTTTTTCATGGTCATAGCTGTTTCCTGGACGTAAAACGACGGCCAGTGAGGGCCTATT
TCCCATGATTCCTTCATATTTGCATATACGATACAAGGCTGTTAGAGAGATAATTGGAATTAATTTGACT
GTAAACACAAAGATATTAGTACAAAATACGTGACGTAGAAAGTAATAATTTCTTGGGTAGTTTGCAGTTT
TAAAATTATGTTTTAAAATGGACTATCATATGCTTACCGTAACTTGAAAGTATTTCGATTTCTTGGCTTT
ATATATCTTGTGGAAAGGACGAAACACCGGCTGCCATAGCAACGATGGAGTTTTAGAGCTAGAAATAGCA
AGTTAAAATAAGGCTAGTCCGTTATCAACTTGAAAAAGTGGCACCGAGTCGGTGCTTTTTTTCATGGTCA
TAGCTGTTTCCTCCAGGTAAAACGACGGCCAGTGAGGGCCTATTTCCCATGATTCCTTCATATTTGCATA
TACGATACAAGGCTGTTAGAGAGATAATTGGAATTAATTTGACTGTAAACACAAAGATATTAGTACAAAA
TACGTGACGTAGAAAGTAATAATTTCTTGGGTAGTTTGCAGTTTTAAAATTATGTTTTAAAATGGACTAT
CATATGCTTACCGTAACTTGAAAGTATTTCGATTTCTTGGCTTTATATATCTTGTGGAAAGGACGAAACA
CCGGGTTCCCAAAGCAGAGGGCGGTTTTAGAGCTAGAAATAGCAAGTTAAAATAAGGCTAGTCCGTTATC
AACTTGAAAAAGTGGCACCGAGTCGGTGCTTTTTTTCATGGTCATAGCTGTTTCCTTGTTGTAAAACGAC
GGCCAGTGAGGGCCTATTTCCCATGATTCCTTCATATTTGCATATACGATACAAGGCTGTTAGAGAGATA
ATTGGAATTAATTTGACTGTAAACACAAAGATATTAGTACAAAATACGTGACGTAGAAAGTAATAATTTC
TTGGGTAGTTTGCAGTTTTAAAATTATGTTTTAAAATGGACTATCATATGCTTACCGTAACTTGAAAGTA
TTTCGATTTCTTGGCTTTATATATCTTGTGGAAAGGACGAAACACCGGCGCGCGTAGTTAATTCATGGTT
TTAGAGCTAGAAATAGCAAGTTAAAATAAGGCTAGTCCGTTATCAACTTGAAAAAGTGGCACCGAGTCGG
TGCTTTTTTTCATGGTCATAGCTGTTTCCTAACGAGCGGCCGCAGGAACCCCTAGTGATGGAGTTGGCCA
CTCCCTCTCTGCGCGCTCGCTCGCTCACTGAGGCCGGGCGACCAAAGGTCGCCCGACGCCCAATTCCGAT
CATATTCAATAACCCTTAATATAACTTCGTATAATGTATGCTATACGAAGTTATTAGGTCTGAAGAGGAG
TTTACGTCCAGCCAAGCTTAGGATCTCGACCTCGAAATTCTACCGGGTAGGGGAGGCGCTTTTCCCAAGG
CAGTCTGGAGCATGCGCTTTAGCAGCCCCGCTGGGCACTTGGCGCTACACAAGTGGCCTCTGGCCTCGCA
CACATTCCACATCCACCGGTAGGCGCCAACCGGCTCCGTTCTTTGGTGGCCCCTTCGCGCCACCTTCTAC
TCCTCCCCTAGTCAGGAAGTTCCCCCCCGCCCCGCAGCTCGCGTCGTGCAGGACGTGACAAATGGAAGTA
GCACGTCTCACTAGTCTCGTGCAGATGGACAGCACCGCTGAGCAATGGAAGCGGGTAGGCCTTTGGGGCA
GCGGCCAATAGCAGCTTTGCTCCTTCGCTTTCTGGGCTCAGAGGCTGGGAAGGGGTGGGTCCGGGGGCGG
GCTCAGGGGCGGGCTCAGGGGCGGGGCGGGCGCCCGAAGGTCCTCCGGAGGCCCGGCATTCTGCACGCTT
CAAAAGCGCACGTCTGCCGCGCTGTTCTCCTCTTCCTCATCTCCGGGCCTTTCGACCTGCATCCATCTAG
ATCTCGAGCAGCTGAAGCTTACCATGACCGAGTACAAGCCCACGGTGCGCCTCGCCACCCGCGACGACGT
CCCCAGGGCCGTACGCACCCTCGCCGCCGCGTTCGCCGACTACCCCGCCACGCGCCACACCGTCGATCCG
GACCGCCACATCGAGCGGGTCACCGAGCTGCAAGAACTCTTCCTCACGCGCGTCGGGCTCGACATCGGCA
AGGTGTGGGTCGCGGACGACGGCGCCGCGGTGGCGGTCTGGACCACGCCGGAGAGCGTCGAAGCGGGGGC
GGTGTTCGCCGAGATCGGCCCGCGCATGGCCGAGTTGAGCGGTTCCCGGCTGGCCGCGCAGCAACAGATG
GAAGGCCTCCTGGCGCCGCACCGGCCCAAGGAGCCCGCGTGGTTCCTGGCCACCGTCGGCGTCTCGCCCG
ACCACCAGGGCAAGGGTCTGGGCAGCGCCGTCGTGCTCCCCGGAGTGGAGGCGGCCGAGCGCGCCGGGGT
GCCCGCCTTCCTGGAGACCTCCGCGCCCCACAACCTCCCCTTCTACGAGCGGCTCGGCTTCACCGTCACC
GCCGACGTCGAGGTGCCCGAAGGACCGCGCACCTGGTGCATGACCCGCAAGCCCGGTGCCTGACGCCCGC
CCCACGACCCGCAGCGCCCGACCGAAAGGAGCGCACGACCCCATGCATCGATGATCTAGAGCTCGCTGAT
CAGCCTCGACTGTGCCTTCTAGTTGCCAGCCATCTGTTGTTTGCCCCTCCCCCGTGCCTTCCTTGACCCT
GGAAGGTGCCACTCCCACTGTCCTTTCCTAATAAAATGAGGAAATTGCATCGCATTGTCTGAGTAGGTGT
CATTCTATTCTGGGGGGTGGGGTGGGGCAGGACAGCAAGGGGGAGGATTGGGAAGACAATAGCAGGCATG
CTGGGGATGCGGTGGGCTCTATGGCTTCTGAGGCGGAAAGAACCTGCAGCCCAAGCTTGGCGTAATCATG
GTCATAGCTGTTTCCTGTGTGAAATTGTTATCCGCTCACAATTCCACACAACATACGAGCCGGAAGCATA
AAGTGTAAAGCCTGGGGTGCCTAATGAGTGAGCTAACTCACATTAATTGCGTTGCGCTCACTGCCCGCTT
TCCAGTCGGGAAACCTGTCGTGCCAGCGGATCCCATAGTGACTGGATATGTTGTGTTTTACAGTATTATG
TAGTCTGTTTTTTATGCAAAATCTAATTTAATATATTGATATTTATATCATTTTACGTTTCTCGTTCAGC
TTTTTTGTACAAACTTGTGCTAGCATTCTAGTTGATATCTATAACAAGAAAATATATATATAATAAGTTA
TCACGTAAGTAGAACATGAAATAACAATATAATTATCGTATGAGTTAAATCTTAAAAGTCACGTAAAAGA
TAATCATGCGTCATTTTGACTCACGCGGTCGTTATAGTTCAAAATCAGTGACACTTACCGCATTGACAAG
CACGCCTCACGGGAGCTCCAAGCGGCGACTGAGATGTCCTAAATGCACAGCGACGGATTCGCGCTATTTA
GAAAGAGAGAGCAATATTTCAAGAATGCATGCGTCAATTTTACGCAGACTATCTTTCTAGGGTTAATCTA
GAATGGCGCGCCCCAATTCGCCCTATAGTGAGTCGTATTACGCGCGCTCACTGGCCGTCGTTTTACAACG
TCGTGACTGGGAAAACCCTGGCGTTACCCAACTTAATCGCCTTGCAGCACATCCCCCTTTCGCCAGCTGG
CGTAATAGCGAAGAGGCCCGCACCGATCGCCCTTCCCAACAGTTGCGCAGCCTGAATGGCGAATGGG
[124 nt withheld, positions 7488-7611]
C
[91 nt withheld, positions 7613-7703]
A
[49 nt withheld, positions 7705-7753]
CCTTTGACGTTGGAGTCCACGTTCTTT
[37 nt withheld, positions 7781-7817]
ACCCTATCTCGGTCTATTCTTTTGATTTATAAGGGATTTTGCCGATTTCGGCCTATTGGTTAAAAAATGA
GCTGATTTAACAAAAATTTAACGCGAATTTTAACAAAATATTAACGCTTACAATTTAGGTGGCACTTTTC
GGGGAAATGTGCGCGGAACCCCTATTTGTTTATTTTTCTAAATACATTCAAATATGTATCCGCTCATGAG
ACAATAACCCTGATAAATGCTTCAATAATATTGAAAAAGGAAGAGTATGAGTATTCAACATTTCCGTGTC
GCCCTTATTCCCTTTTTTGCGGCATTTTGCCTTCCTGTTTTTGCTCACCCAGAAACGCTGGTGAAAGTAA
AAGATGCTGAAGATCAGTTGGGTGCACGAGTGGGTTACATCGAACTGGATCTCAACAGCGGTAAGATCCT
TGAGAGTTTTCGCCCCGAAGAACGTTTTCCAATGATGAGCACTTTTAAAGTTCTGCTATGTGGCGCGGTA
TTATCCCGTATTGACGCCGGGCAAGAGCAACTCGGTCGCCGCATACACTATTCTCAGAATGACTTGGTTG
AGTACTCACCAGTCACAGAAAAGCATCTTACGGATGGCATGACAGTAAGAGAATTATGCAGTGCTGCCAT
AACCATGAGTGATAACACTGCGGCCAACTTACTTCTGACAACGATCGGAGGACCGAAGGAGCTAACCGCT
TTTTTGCACAACATGGGGGATCATGTAACTCGCCTTGATCGTTGGGAACCGGAGCTGAATGAAGCCATAC
CAAACGACGAGCGTGACACCACGATGCCTGTAGCAATGGCAACAACGTTGCGCAAACTATTAACTGGCGA
ACTACTTACTCTAGCTTCCCGGCAACAATTAATAGACTGGATGGAGGCGGATAAAGTTGCAGGACCACTT
CTGCGCTCGGCCCTTCCGGCTGGCTGGTTTATTGCTGATAAATCTGGAGCCGGTGAGCGTGGGTCTCGCG
GTATCATTGCAGCACTGGGGCCAGATGGTAAGCCCTCCCGTATCGTAGTTATCTACACGACGGGGAGTCA
GGCAACTATGGATGAACGAAATAGACAGATCGCTGAGATAGGTGCCTCACTGATTAAGCATTGGTAACTG
TCAGACCAAGTTTACTCATATATACTTTAGATTGATTTAAAACTTCATTTTTAATTTAAAAGGATCTAGG
TGAAGATCCTTTTTGATAATCTCATGACCAAAATCCCTTAACGTGAGTTTTCGTTCCACTGAGCGTCAGA
CCCCGTAGAAAAGATCAAAGGATCTTCTTGAGATCCTTTTTTTCTGCGCGTAATCTGCTGCTTGCAAACA
AAAAAACCACCGCTACCAGCGGTGGTTTGTTTGCCGGATCAAGAGCTACCAACTCTTTTTCCGAAGGTAA
CTGGCTTCAGCAGAGCGCAGATACCAAATACTGTTCTTCTAGTGTAGCCGTAGTTAGGCCACCACTTCAA
GAACTCTGTAGCACCGCCTACATACCTCGCTCTGCTAATCCTGTTACCAGTGGCTGCTGCCAGTGGCGAT
AAGTCGTGTCTTACCGGGTTGGACTCAAGACGATAGTTACCGGATAAGGCGCAGCGGTCGGGCTGAACGG
GGGGTTCGTGCACACAGCCCAGCTTGGAGCGAACGACCTACACCGAACTGAGATACCTACAGCGTGAGCT
ATGAGAAAGCGCCACGCTTCCCGAAGGGAGAAAGGCGGACAGGTATCCGGTAAGCGGCAGGGTCGGAACA
GGAGAGCGCACGAGGGAGCTTCCAGGGGGAAACGCCTGGTATCTTTATAGTCCTGTCGGGTTTCGCCACC
TCTGACTTGAGCGTCGATTTTTGTGATGCTCGTCAGGGGGGCGGAGCCTATGGAAAAACGCCAGCAACGC
GGCCTTTTTACGGTTCCTGGCCTTTTGCTGGCCTTTTGCTCACATGTTCTTTCCTGCGTTATCCCCTGAT
TCTGTGGATAACCGTATTACCGCCTTTGAGTGAGCTGATACCGCTCGCCGCAGCCGAACGACCGAGCGCA
GCGAGTCAGTGAGCGAGGAAGCGGAAGAGCGCCCAATACGCAAACCGCCTCTCCCCGCGCGTTGGCCGAT
TCATTAATGCAGCTGGCACGACAGGTTTCCCGACTGGAAAGCGGGCAGTGAGCGCAACGCAATTAATGTG
AGTTAGCTCACTCATTAGGCACCCCAGGCTTTACACTTTATGCTTCCGGCTCGTATGTTGTGTGGAATTG
TGAGCGGATAACAATTTCACACAGGAAACAGCTATGACCATGATTACGCCAAGCGCGCAATTAACCCTCA
CTAAAGGGAACAAAAGCTGGATTAATTAAGCGGCCGCATACGCGTATACTAGATTAACCCTAGAAAGATA
ATCATATTGTGACGTACGTTAAAGATAATCATGCGTAAAATTGACGCATGTGTTTTATCGGTCTGTATAT
CGAGGTTTATTTATTAATTTGAATAGATATTAAGTTTTATTATATTTACACTTACATACTAATAATAAAT
TCAACAAACAATTTATTTATGTTTATTTATTTATTAAAAAAAAACAAAAACTCAAAATTTCTTCTATAAA
GTAACAAAACTTTTAACTAGAGGATCTCGAGCTCAAGCTTCGAATTCCCCCTGTAAAACGACGGCCAGTG
AGGGCCTATTTCCCATGATTCCTTCATATTTGCATATACGATACAAGGCTGTTAGAGAGATAATTGGAAT
TAATTTGACTGTAAACACAAAGATATTAGTACAAAATACGTGACGTAGAAAGTAATAATTTCTTGGGTAG
TTTGCAGTTTTAAAATTATGTTTTAAAATGGACTATCATATGCTTACCGTAACTTGAAAGTATTTCGATT
TCTTGGCTTTATATATCTTGTGGAAAGGACGAAACACCGCCCAGCACTTTGGGGTTTTAGAGCTAGAAAT
AGCAAGTTAAAATAAGGCTAGTCCGTTATCAACTTGAAAAAGTGGCACCGAGTCGGTGCTTTTTTTCATG
GTCATAGCTGTTTCCTCATGGTAAAACGACGGCCAGTGAGGGCCTATTTCCCATGATTCCTTCATATTTG
CATATACGATACAAGGCTGTTAGAGAGATAATTGGAATTAATTTGACTGTAAACACAAAGATATTAGTAC
AAAATACGTGACGTAGAAAGTAATAATTTCTTGGGTAGTTTGCAGTTTTAAAATTATGTTTTAAAATGGA
CTATCATATGCTTACCGTAACTTGAAAGTATTTCGATTTCTTGGCTTTATATATCTTGTGGAAAGGACGA
AACACCGAATCCCAGCACTTTGTTTTAGAGCTAGAAATAGCAAGTTAAAATAAGGCTAGTCCGTTATCAA
CTTGAAAAAGTGGCACCGAGTCGGTGCTTTTTTTCATGGTCATAGCTGTTTCCTGGACGTAAAACGACGG
CCAGTGAGGGCCTATTTCCCATGATTCCTTCATATTTGCATATACGATACAAGGCTGTTAGAGAGATAAT
TGGAATTAATTTGACTGTAAACACAAAGATATTAGTACAAAATACGTGACGTAGAAAGTAATAATTTCTT
GGGTAGTTTGCAGTTTTAAAATTATGTTTTAAAATGGACTATCATATGCTTACCGTAACTTGAAAGTATT
TCGATTTCTTGGCTTTATATATCTTGTGGAAAGGACGAAACACCGGCCTCCCAAAGTGCGTTTTAGAGCT
AGAAATAGCAAGTTAAAATAAGGCTAGTCCGTTATCAACTTGAAAAAGTGGCACCGAGTCGGTGCTTTTT
TTCATGGTCATAGCTGTTTCCTCCAGGTAAAACGACGGCCAGTGAGGGCCTATTTCCCATGATTCCTTCA
TATTTGCATATACGATACAAGGCTGTTAGAGAGATAATTGGAATTAATTTGACTGTAAACACAAAGATAT
TAGTACAAAATACGTGACGTAGAAAGTAATAATTTCTTGGGTAGTTTGCAGTTTTAAAATTATGTTTTAA
AATGGACTATCATATGCTTACCGTAACTTGAAAGTATTTCGATTTCTTGGCTTTATATATCTTGTGGAAA
GGACGAAACACCGGCTACTTGGGAGGCGTTTTAGAGCTAGAAATAGCAAGTTAAAATAAGGCTAGTCCGT
TATCAACTTGAAAAAGTGGCACCGAGTCGGTGCTTTTTTTCATGGTCATAGCTGTTTCCTTGTTGTAAAA
CGACGGCCAGTGAGGGCCTATTTCCCATGATTCCTTCATATTTGCATATACGATACAAGGCTGTTAGAGA
GATAATTGGAATTAATTTGACTGTAAACACAAAGATATTAGTACAAAATACGTGACGTAGAAAGTAATAA
TTTCTTGGGTAGTTTGCAGTTTTAAAATTATGTTTTAAAATGGACTATCATATGCTTACCGTAACTTGAA
AGTATTTCGATTTCTTGGCTTTATATATCTTGTGGAAAGGACGAAACACCGGCCTCCCAAGTAGCGTTTT
AGAGCTAGAAATAGCAAGTTAAAATAAGGCTAGTCCGTTATCAACTTGAAAAAGTGGCACCGAGTCGGTG
CTTTTTTTCATGGTCATAGCTGTTTCCTAACGAGCGGCCGC
Features (pLannotate 1.2.2; 75 found; start..end, strand, type, name):
      1..88      +  repeat_region  AAV2 ITR (fragment): inverted terminal repeat of adeno-associated virus serotype 2 inverted
    118..151     -  protein_bind   loxP: Cre-mediated recombination occurs in the 8-bp core sequence (GCATACAT). Cre recombinase
    212..461     +  promoter       PGK promoter (fragment): mouse phosphoglycerate kinase 1 promoter
    464..488     +  misc_feature   MCS (fragment): multiple cloning site
    493..512     -  CDS            lacZα (fragment): LacZα fragment of β-galactosidase; lacZ fragment
    511..751     +  promoter       U6 promoter: RNA polymerase III promoter for human U6 snRNA
    780..855     +  misc_RNA       gRNA scaffold: guide RNA scaffold for the Streptococcus pyogenes CRISPR/Cas9 system
    887..905     -  CDS            lacZα (fragment): LacZα fragment of β-galactosidase; lacZ fragment
    904..1144    +  promoter       U6 promoter: RNA polymerase III promoter for human U6 snRNA
   1174..1249    +  misc_RNA       gRNA scaffold: guide RNA scaffold for the Streptococcus pyogenes CRISPR/Cas9 system
   1281..1299    -  CDS            lacZα (fragment): LacZα fragment of β-galactosidase; lacZ fragment
   1298..1538    +  promoter       U6 promoter: RNA polymerase III promoter for human U6 snRNA
   1568..1643    +  misc_RNA       gRNA scaffold: guide RNA scaffold for the Streptococcus pyogenes CRISPR/Cas9 system
   1675..1693    -  CDS            lacZα (fragment): LacZα fragment of β-galactosidase; lacZ fragment
   1692..1932    +  promoter       U6 promoter: RNA polymerase III promoter for human U6 snRNA
   1962..2037    +  misc_RNA       gRNA scaffold: guide RNA scaffold for the Streptococcus pyogenes CRISPR/Cas9 system
   2066..2087    -  CDS            lacZα (fragment): LacZα fragment of β-galactosidase; lacZ fragment
   2086..2326    +  promoter       U6 promoter: RNA polymerase III promoter for human U6 snRNA
   2356..2431    +  misc_RNA       gRNA scaffold: guide RNA scaffold for the Streptococcus pyogenes CRISPR/Cas9 system
   2472..2559    +  repeat_region  AAV2 ITR (fragment): inverted terminal repeat of adeno-associated virus serotype 2 inverted
   2589..2622    -  protein_bind   loxP: Cre-mediated recombination occurs in the 8-bp core sequence (GCATACAT). Cre recombinase
   2683..2932    +  promoter       PGK promoter (fragment): mouse phosphoglycerate kinase 1 promoter
   2935..2959    +  misc_feature   MCS (fragment): multiple cloning site
   2964..2983    -  CDS            lacZα (fragment): LacZα fragment of β-galactosidase; lacZ fragment
   2982..3222    +  promoter       U6 promoter: RNA polymerase III promoter for human U6 snRNA
   3252..3327    +  misc_RNA       gRNA scaffold: guide RNA scaffold for the Streptococcus pyogenes CRISPR/Cas9 system
   3359..3377    -  CDS            lacZα (fragment): LacZα fragment of β-galactosidase; lacZ fragment
   3376..3616    +  promoter       U6 promoter: RNA polymerase III promoter for human U6 snRNA
   3646..3721    +  misc_RNA       gRNA scaffold: guide RNA scaffold for the Streptococcus pyogenes CRISPR/Cas9 system
   3753..3771    -  CDS            lacZα (fragment): LacZα fragment of β-galactosidase; lacZ fragment
   3770..4010    +  promoter       U6 promoter: RNA polymerase III promoter for human U6 snRNA
   4040..4115    +  misc_RNA       gRNA scaffold: guide RNA scaffold for the Streptococcus pyogenes CRISPR/Cas9 system
   4147..4165    -  CDS            lacZα (fragment): LacZα fragment of β-galactosidase; lacZ fragment
   4164..4404    +  promoter       U6 promoter: RNA polymerase III promoter for human U6 snRNA
   4434..4509    +  misc_RNA       gRNA scaffold: guide RNA scaffold for the Streptococcus pyogenes CRISPR/Cas9 system
   4538..4559    -  CDS            lacZα (fragment): LacZα fragment of β-galactosidase; lacZ fragment
   4558..4798    +  promoter       U6 promoter: RNA polymerase III promoter for human U6 snRNA
   4828..4903    +  misc_RNA       gRNA scaffold: guide RNA scaffold for the Streptococcus pyogenes CRISPR/Cas9 system
   4944..5031    +  repeat_region  AAV2 ITR (fragment): inverted terminal repeat of adeno-associated virus serotype 2 inverted
   5061..5094    -  protein_bind   loxP: Cre-mediated recombination occurs in the 8-bp core sequence (GCATACAT). Cre recombinase
   5155..5654    +  promoter       PGK promoter: mouse phosphoglycerate kinase 1 promoter
   5694..6293    +  CDS            PuroR (fragment): puromycin N-acetyltransferase; pac from Streptomyces; confers resistance to puromycin
   6380..6604    +  polyA_signal   bGH poly(A) signal: bovine growth hormone polyadenylation signal
   6673..6695    -  protein_bind   lac operator (fragment): The lac repressor binds to the lac operator to inhibit transcription in E. coli. This inhibition can be relieved by adding lactose or isopropyl-β-D-thiogalactopyranoside (IPTG). lac repressor encoded by lacI
   6699..6729    -  promoter       lac promoter: promoter for the E. coli lac operon
   6744..6765    -  protein_bind   CAP binding site: CAP binding activates transcription in the presence of cAMP. E. coli catabolite activator protein
   6778..6817    -  CDS            lacI (fragment): lac repressor; lacI; The lac repressor binds to the lac operator to inhibit transcription in E. coli. This inhibition can be relieved by adding lactose or isopropyl-β-D-thiogalactopyranoside (IPTG).
   6824..6948    -  protein_bind   attR1: mutant version of attR; recombination site for the Gateway® LR reaction LR Clonase™
   7302..7320    -  promoter       T7 promoter: promoter for bacteriophage T7 RNA polymerase
   7328..7483    +  CDS            lacZα (fragment): LacZα fragment of β-galactosidase; lacZ fragment
   7488..7916    +  rep_origin     f1 ori (sequence partly withheld): f1 bacteriophage origin of replication; arrow indicates direction of (+) strand synthesis
   7969..8073    +  promoter       AmpR promoter: bla
   8074..8934    +  CDS            AmpR: β-lactamase; bla; confers resistance to ampicillin, carbenicillin, and related antibiotics
   9105..9693    +  rep_origin     ori: high-copy-number ColE1/pMB1/pBR322/pUC origin of replication
   9876..9968    +  CDS            lacI (fragment): lac repressor; lacI; The lac repressor binds to the lac operator to inhibit transcription in E. coli. This inhibition can be relieved by adding lactose or isopropyl-β-D-thiogalactopyranoside (IPTG).
   9981..10002   +  protein_bind   CAP binding site: CAP binding activates transcription in the presence of cAMP. E. coli catabolite activator protein
  10017..10047   +  promoter       lac promoter: promoter for the E. coli lac operon
  10051..10073   +  protein_bind   lac operator (fragment): The lac repressor binds to the lac operator to inhibit transcription in E. coli. This inhibition can be relieved by adding lactose or isopropyl-β-D-thiogalactopyranoside (IPTG). lac repressor encoded by lacI
  10116..10134   +  promoter       T3 promoter: promoter for bacteriophage T3 RNA polymerase
  10430..10454   +  misc_feature   MCS (fragment): multiple cloning site
  10459..10478   -  CDS            lacZα (fragment): LacZα fragment of β-galactosidase; lacZ fragment
  10477..10717   +  promoter       U6 promoter: RNA polymerase III promoter for human U6 snRNA
  10741..10816   +  misc_RNA       gRNA scaffold: guide RNA scaffold for the Streptococcus pyogenes CRISPR/Cas9 system
  10848..10866   -  CDS            lacZα (fragment): LacZα fragment of β-galactosidase; lacZ fragment
  10865..11105   +  promoter       U6 promoter: RNA polymerase III promoter for human U6 snRNA
  11129..11204   +  misc_RNA       gRNA scaffold: guide RNA scaffold for the Streptococcus pyogenes CRISPR/Cas9 system
  11236..11254   -  CDS            lacZα (fragment): LacZα fragment of β-galactosidase; lacZ fragment
  11253..11493   +  promoter       U6 promoter: RNA polymerase III promoter for human U6 snRNA
  11517..11592   +  misc_RNA       gRNA scaffold: guide RNA scaffold for the Streptococcus pyogenes CRISPR/Cas9 system
  11624..11642   -  CDS            lacZα (fragment): LacZα fragment of β-galactosidase; lacZ fragment
  11641..11881   +  promoter       U6 promoter: RNA polymerase III promoter for human U6 snRNA
  11905..11980   +  misc_RNA       gRNA scaffold: guide RNA scaffold for the Streptococcus pyogenes CRISPR/Cas9 system
  12009..12030   -  CDS            lacZα (fragment): LacZα fragment of β-galactosidase; lacZ fragment
  12029..12269   +  promoter       U6 promoter: RNA polymerase III promoter for human U6 snRNA
  12293..12368   +  misc_RNA       gRNA scaffold: guide RNA scaffold for the Streptococcus pyogenes CRISPR/Cas9 system
