[The description below was written by a language model from this plasmid's Addgene catalogue record and pLannotate feature annotations shown in this document.]
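Description:
PB-EEA-5g-OSK2M2L1-PGK-Puro is a 12.4 kb piggyBac transposon plasmid for mammalian cells, built on the PB-GG-PGK-puro backbone, that delivers a large array of CRISPR guide RNAs for activating human pluripotency genes. It is propagated in E. coli as a high-copy plasmid through a ColE1/pUC-type origin with ampicillin resistance. It also carries an f1 origin and leftover cloning-vector elements, including lac promoter/operator fragments, T3 and T7 promoters, lacZα fragments and an attR1 site.

The payload is fifteen tandem guide cassettes, each pairing a human U6 RNA polymerase III promoter with a Streptococcus pyogenes Cas9 gRNA scaffold. In the feature table they fall into three blocks of five. According to the record, ten guides target the promoters of OCT4 (POU5F1), SOX2, KLF4, MYC and LIN28A, and five target the EEA motif. The annotation does not show which block holds which guides. Downstream, a mouse PGK promoter drives puromycin N-acetyltransferase with a bGH polyadenylation signal, allowing selection of stably transposed cells. Repeated units made up of a short fragment annotated as AAV2 ITR, a loxP site and a partial PGK promoter sit between the blocks. These probably reflect the concatenation of modules during assembly, and the ITR call may be a similarity hit rather than a functional AAV element. The piggyBac terminal repeats themselves are not annotated.

The plasmid encodes no Cas9 or activator, so a dCas9-based activator and piggyBac transposase must be supplied separately. The associated work used CRISPR activators to reprogram human cells to pluripotency.
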