Addgene plasmid #102909: PB-EEA-5g-OSK2M2L1-PGK-Puro
Purpose: PiggyBac transposon system construct for expression of 10 gRNAs targeting OCT4, MYC, KLF4, SOX2 and LIN28A promoters and 5 gRNAs targeting EEA-motif. Includes PGK-puro selection cassette.
Depositing lab: Timo Otonkoski. Depositing organization: University of Helsinki. Publication: Human pluripotent reprogramming with CRISPR activators. Weltner J, Balboa D, Katayama S, Bespalov M, Krjutskov K, Jouhilahti EM, Trokovic R, Kere J, Otonkoski T. Nat Commun. 2018 Jul 6;9(1):2643. doi: 10.1038/s41467-018-05067-x. PubMed 29980666.
Backbone
  Vector backbone: PB-GG-PGK-puro
  Vector type: Mammalian Expression, CRISPR
  Selectable markers: Puromycin
Growth in bacteria
  Bacterial resistance: Ampicillin, 100 μg/mL
  Growth temperature: 37°C
  Growth strain: DH5alpha
  Copy number: High Copy
Gene/Insert
  Gene/Insert name: EEA-5g-OSK2M2L1-gRNAs-PGK-Puro
  gRNA/shRNA sequence: 15 gRNAs, see full sequence
  Species: H. sapiens (human)
  Entrez Gene: POU5F1 (a.k.a. OCT3, OCT4, OCT4Borf1, OTF-3, OTF3, OTF4, Oct-3, Oct-4, Oct3/4); SOX2 (a.k.a. ANOP3, MCOPS3); KLF4 (a.k.a. EZF, GKLF); MYC (a.k.a. MRTL, MYCC, bHLHe39, c-Myc); LIN28A (a.k.a. CSDD1, LIN-28, LIN28, ZCCHC1, lin-28A)
  Promoter: U6
  Cloning method: Restriction Enzyme; 5′ cloning site unknown (unknown if destroyed); 3′ cloning site unknown (unknown if destroyed)
  Sequencing primers: 5′ unknown
Terms and licenses: Academic/Nonprofit Terms; Industry Terms: Not Available to Industry
How to cite: PB-EEA-5g-OSK2M2L1-PGK-Puro was a gift from Timo Otonkoski (Addgene plasmid # 102909 ; http://n2t.net/addgene:102909 ; RRID:Addgene_102909)
